Addgene plasmid #168736: pDONR223 HCoV-229E NSP9_nostop
Purpose: Gateway-compatible Entry vector
Depositing lab: Fritz Roth. Depositing organization: Sinai Health System. Publication: A resource of human coronavirus protein-coding sequences in a flexible, multipurpose Gateway Entry clone collection. Weller B, Lin CW, Pogoutse O, Sauer M, Marin-de la Rosa N, Strobel A, Young V, Knapp JJ, Rayhan A, Falter C, Kim DK, Roth FP, Falter-Braun P. G3 (Bethesda). 2023 Jul 5;13(7):jkad105. doi: 10.1093/g3journal/jkad105. PubMed 37267226.
Backbone
  Vector backbone: pDONR223
  Backbone manufacturer: Rual et al, Genome Res. 14:2128-2135, 2004.
  Backbone size w/o insert (bp): 5005
  Vector type: Other
Growth in bacteria
  Bacterial resistance: Spectinomycin, 50 μg/mL
  Growth temperature: 37°C
  Growth strain: DH5alpha
  Copy number: Unknown
Gene/Insert
  Gene/Insert name: NSP9
  Species: Other
  Insert size (bp): 327
  Entrez Gene: HCoV229Egp1 (a.k.a. HCoV229Egp1)
  Cloning method: Gateway Cloning
  Sequencing primers: 5′ m13-For; 3′ m13-Rev
Resource information
  A portion of this plasmid was derived from a plasmid made by: Falter-Braun Lab
Terms and licenses: Academic/Nonprofit Terms; Industry Terms
How to cite: pDONR223 HCoV-229E NSP9_nostop was a gift from Fritz Roth (Addgene plasmid # 168736 ; http://n2t.net/addgene:168736 ; RRID:Addgene_168736)
