[The description below was written by a language model from this plasmid's Addgene catalogue record and pLannotate feature annotations shown in this document.]
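Description:
pDONR223 HCoV-229E NSP9_nostop is a Gateway-compatible Entry clone built on the pDONR223 backbone, carrying the coding sequence for non-structural protein 9 (NSP9) of human coronavirus 229E. It is a bacterial cloning plasmid rather than an expression vector. It replicates in E. coli from a high-copy ColE1/pUC-type origin and is selected with spectinomycin through the aadA aminoglycoside adenylyltransferase gene (SmR). That gene sits downstream of a fragment of a class 1 integron Pc promoter and a short remnant of a gentamicin resistance gene. The sequenced plasmid is 3,120 nt, smaller than the empty donor backbone size listed in the catalogue. This is the expected result when the donor vector's attP-flanked cassette is exchanged for a small insert during Gateway cloning.

The 327 bp NSP9 insert is not annotated as a feature in the table, but it corresponds to the interval between the two attL recombination sites. The annotation software labels one of these as attL3 and the other as attL2. The "nostop" designation indicates that the open reading frame lacks its stop codon, so after transfer it can be read through into a C-terminal tag or fusion partner supplied by a Destination vector. The attL sites mediate LR Clonase recombination, which moves the ORF into any compatible Destination vector. rrnB T1 and T2 terminators lie upstream of the cassette and insulate it from read-through transcription, and a T7 promoter lies next to attL2, oriented toward the insert. The short lacI and lacZα fragments are backbone remnants. The clone belongs to a collection of human coronavirus protein-coding sequences intended as a flexible source for generating expression constructs for varied downstream assays.
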