Features (pLannotate 1.2.2; 11 found; start..end, strand, type, name):
      2..97      +  protein_bind   attL3: mutant version of attL; recombination site for the Gateway® LR reaction LR Clonase™
    431..530     -  protein_bind   attL2: mutant version of attL; recombination site for the Gateway® LR reaction LR Clonase™
    548..566     -  promoter       T7 promoter: promoter for bacteriophage T7 RNA polymerase
    756..779     +  promoter       Pc promoter (fragment): intI1 (promoter lies within the coding sequence); class 1 integron promoter
    955..1011    +  CDS            GmR (fragment): gentamycin acetyltransferase; aacC1; confers resistance to gentamycin
   1018..1809    +  CDS            SmR: aminoglycoside adenylyltransferase (Murphy, 1985); aadA; confers resistance to spectinomycin and streptomycin
   1902..2490    +  rep_origin     ori: high-copy-number ColE1/pMB1/pBR322/pUC origin of replication
   2673..2765    +  CDS            lacI (fragment): lac repressor; lacI; The lac repressor binds to the lac operator to inhibit transcription in E. coli. This inhibition can be relieved by adding lactose or isopropyl-β-D-thiogalactopyranoside (IPTG).
   2820..2847    -  terminator     rrnB T2 terminator: transcription terminator T2 from the E. coli rrnB gene
   2979..3022    +  terminator     rrnB T1 terminator: Escherichia coli rrnB; transcription terminator T1 from the E. coli rrnB gene
   3069..3105    -  CDS            lacZα (fragment): LacZα fragment of β-galactosidase; lacZ fragment
>Addgene plasmid #168736 | pDONR223 HCoV-229E NSP9_nostop | addgene full sequence | sequence record 392156 | Addgene NGS Result
CAAATAATGATTTTATTTTGACTGATAGTGACCTGTTCGTTGCAACAAATTGATGAGCAATGCTTTTTTA
TAATGCCAACTTTGTACAAAAAAGTTGGCATGAATAATGAAATAATGCCGGGCAAGATGAAGGTCAAGGC
CACCAAAGGTGAAGGTGATGGAGGCATTACTAGTGAAGGTAATGCTCTATACAACAATGAAGGTGGACGT
GCATTCATGTATGCATATGTGACTACGAAGCCTGGCATGAAGTATGTTAAATGGGAACATGACTCTGGTG
TGGTTACAGTTGAATTGGAACCACCTTGCAGATTTGTTATAGACACACCTACTGGACCCCAAATTAAGTA
TCTTTATTTTGTTAAGAATCTTAACAATTTAAGGAGAGGTGCTGTTTTGGGTTACATTGGTGCCACTGTG
AGATTGCAGTACCCAACTTTCTTGTACAAAGTTGGCATTATAAGAAAGCATTGCTTATCAATTTGTTGCA
ACGAACAGGTCACTATCAGTCAAAATAAAATCATTATTTGCCATCCAGCTGATATCCCCTATAGTGAGTC
GTATTACATGGTCATAGCTGTTTCCTGGCAGCTCTGGCCCGTGTCTCAAAATCTCTGATGTTACATTGCA
CAAGATAAAAATATATCATCATGCCTCCTCTAGACCAGCCAGGACAGAAATGCCTCGACTTCGCTGCTAC
CCAAGGTTGCCGGGTGACGCACACCGTGGAAACGGATGAAGGCACGAACCCAGTGGACATAAGCCTGTTC
GGTTCGTAAGCTGTAATGCAAGTAGCGTATGCGCTCACGCAACTGGTCCAGAACCTTGACCGAACGCAGC
GGTGGTAACGGCGCAGTGGCGGTTTTCATGGCTTGTTATGACTGTTTTTTTGGGGTACAGTCTATGCCTC
GGGCATCCAAGCAGCAAGCGCGTTACGCCGTGGGTCGATGTTTGATGTTATGGAGCAGCAACGATGTTAC
GCAGCAGGGCAGTCGCCCTAAAACAAAGTTAAACATTATGAGGGAAGCGGTGATCGCCGAAGTATCGACT
CAACTATCAGAGGTAGTTGGCGTCATCGAGCGCCATCTCGAACCGACGTTGCTGGCCGTACATTTGTACG
GCTCCGCAGTGGATGGCGGCCTGAAGCCACACAGTGATATTGATTTGCTGGTTACGGTGACCGTAAGGCT
TGATGAAACAACGCGGCGAGCTTTGATCAACGACCTTTTGGAAACTTCGGCTTCCCCTGGAGAGAGCGAG
ATTCTCCGCGCTGTAGAAGTCACCATTGTTGTGCACGACGACATCATTCCGTGGCGTTATCCAGCTAAGC
GCGAACTGCAATTTGGAGAATGGCAGCGCAATGACATTCTTGCAGGTATCTTCGAGCCAGCCACGATCGA
CATTGATCTGGCTATCTTGCTGACAAAAGCAAGAGAACATAGCGTTGCCTTGGTAGGTCCAGCGGCGGAG
GAACTCTTTGATCCGGTTCCTGAACAGGATCTATTTGAGGCGCTAAATGAAACCTTAACGCTATGGAACT
CGCCGCCCGACTGGGCTGGCGATGAGCGAAATGTAGTGCTTACGTTGTCCCGCATTTGGTACAGCGCAGT
AACCGGCAAAATCGCGCCGAAGGATGTCGCTGCCGACTGGGCAATGGAGCGCCTGCCGGCCCAGTATCAG
CCCGTCATACTTGAAGCTAGACAGGCTTATCTTGGACAAGAAGAAGATCGCTTGGCCTCGCGCGCAGATC
AGTTGGAAGAATTTGTCCACTACGTGAAAGGCGAGATCACCAAGGTAGTCGGCAAATAACCCTCGAGCCA
CCCATGACCAAAATCCCTTAACGTGAGTTACGCGTCGTTCCACTGAGCGTCAGACCCCGTAGAAAAGATC
AAAGGATCTTCTTGAGATCCTTTTTTTCTGCGCGTAATCTGCTGCTTGCAAACAAAAAAACCACCGCTAC
CAGCGGTGGTTTGTTTGCCGGATCAAGAGCTACCAACTCTTTTTCCGAAGGTAACTGGCTTCAGCAGAGC
GCAGATACCAAATACTGTTCTTCTAGTGTAGCCGTAGTTAGGCCACCACTTCAAGAACTCTGTAGCACCG
CCTACATACCTCGCTCTGCTAATCCTGTTACCAGTGGCTGCTGCCAGTGGCGATAAGTCGTGTCTTACCG
GGTTGGACTCAAGACGATAGTTACCGGATAAGGCGCAGCGGTCGGGCTGAACGGGGGGTTCGTGCACACA
GCCCAGCTTGGAGCGAACGACCTACACCGAACTGAGATACCTACAGCGTGAGCTATGAGAAAGCGCCACG
CTTCCCGAAGGGAGAAAGGCGGACAGGTATCCGGTAAGCGGCAGGGTCGGAACAGGAGAGCGCACGAGGG
AGCTTCCAGGGGGAAACGCCTGGTATCTTTATAGTCCTGTCGGGTTTCGCCACCTCTGACTTGAGCGTCG
ATTTTTGTGATGCTCGTCAGGGGGGCGGAGCCTATGGAAAAACGCCAGCAACGCGGCCTTTTTACGGTTC
CTGGCCTTTTGCTGGCCTTTTGCTCACATGTTCTTTCCTGCGTTATCCCCTGATTCTGTGGATAACCGTA
TTACCGCCTTTGAGTGAGCTGATACCGCTCGCCGCAGCCGAACGACCGAGCGCAGCGAGTCAGTGAGCGA
GGAAGCGGAAGAGCGCCCAATACGCAAACCGCCTCTCCCCGCGCGTTGGCCGATTCATTAATGCAGCTGG
CACGACAGGTTTCCCGACTGGAAAGCGGGCAGTGAGCGCAACGCAATTAATACGCGTACCGCTAGCCAGG
AAGAGTTTGTAGAAACGCAAAAAGGCCATCCGTCAGGATGGCCTTCTGCTTAGTTTGATGCCTGGCAGTT
TATGGCGGGCGTCCTGCCCGCCACCCTCCGGGCCGTTGCTTCACAACGTTCAAATCCGCTCCCGGCGGAT
TTGTCCTACTCAGGAGAGCGTTCACCGACAAACAACAGATAAAACGAAAGGCCCAGTCTTCCGACTGAGC
CTTTCGTTTTATTTGATGCCTGGCAGTTCCCTACTCTCGCGTTAACGCTAGCATGGATGTTTTCCCAGTC
ACGACGTTGTAAAACGACGGCCAGTCTTAAGCTCGGGCCC
